>Addgene plasmid #91115 | pTRANS_221 | addgene full sequence | sequence record 182092 | Addgene NGS Result
GTAGGCGGTGCTACAGAGTTCTTGAAGTGGTGGCCTAACTACGGCTACACTAGAAGGACAGTATTTGGTA
TCTGCGCTCTGCTGAAGCCAGTTACCTTCGGAAAAAGAGTTGGTAGCTCTTGATCCGGCAAACAAACCAC
CGCTGGTAGCGGTGGTTTTTTTGTTTGCAAGCAGCAGATTACGCGCAGAAAAAAAGGATCTCAAGAAGAT
CCTTTGATCTTTTCTACGGGGTCTGACGCTCAGTGGAACGAAAACTCACGTTAAGGGATTTTGGTCATGC
ATTCTAGGTACTAAAACAATTCATCCAGTAAAATATAATATTTTATTTTCTCCCAATCAGGCTTGATCCC
CAGTAAGTCAAAAAATAGCTCGACATACTGTTCTTCCCCGATATCCTCCCTGATCGACCGGACGCAGAAG
GCAATGTCATACCACTTGTCCGCCCTGCCGCTTCTCCCAAGATCAATAAAGCCACTTACTTTGCCATCTT
TCACAAAGATGTTGCTGTCTCCCAGGTCGCCGTGGGAAAAGACAAGTTCCTCTTCGGGCTTTTCCGTCTT
TAAAAAATCATACAGCTCGCGCGGATCTTTAAATGGAGTGTCTTCTTCCCAGTTTTCGCAATCCACATCG
GCCAGATCGTTATTCAGTAAGTAATCCAATTCGGCTAAGCGGCTGTCTAAGCTATTCGTATAGGGACAAT
CCGATATGTCGATGGAGTGAAAGAGCCTGATGCACTCCGCATACAGCTCGATAATCTTTTCAGGGCTTTG
TTCATCTTCATACTCTTCCGAGCAAAGGACGCCATCGGCCTCACTCATGAGCAGATTGCTCCAGCCATCA
TGCCGTTCAAAGTGCAGGACCTTTGGAACAGGCAGCTTTCCTTCCAGCCATAGCATCATGTCCTTTTCCC
GTTCCACATCATAGGTGGTCCCTTTATACCGGCTGTCCGTCATTTTTAAATATAGGTTTTCATTTTCTCC
CACCAGCTTATATACCTTAGCAGGAGACATTCCTTCCGTATCTTTTACGCAGCGGTATTTTTCGATCAGT
TTTTTCAATTCCGGTGATATTCTCATTTTAGCCATTTATTATTTCCTTCCTCTTTTCTACAGTATTTAAA
GATACCCCAAGAAGCTAATTATAACAAGACGAACTCCAATTCACTGTTCCTTGCATTCTAAAACCTTAAA
TACCAGAAAACAGCTTTTTCAAAGTTGTTTTCAAAGTTGGCGTATAACATAGTATCGACGGAGCCGATTT
TGAAACCGCGGTGATCACAGGCAGCAACGCTCTGTCATCGTTACAATCAACATGCTACCCTCCGCGAGAT
CATCCGTGTTTCAAACCCGGCAGCTTAGTTGCCGTTCTTCCGAATAGCATCGGTAACATGAGCAAAGTCT
GCCGCCTTACAACGGCTCTCCCGCTGACGCCGTCCCGGACTGATGGGCTGCCTGTATCGAGTGGTGATTT
TGTGCCGAGCTGCCGGTCGGGGAGCTGTTGGCTGGCTGGTGGCAGGATATATTGTGGTGTAAACAAATTG
ACGCTTAGACAACTTAATAACACATTGCGGACGTTTTTAATGTACTGAATTAACGCCGAATTAATTCGGG
GGATCTGGATTTTAGTACTGGATTTTGGTTTTAGGAATTAGAAATTTTATTGATAGAAGTATTTTACAAA
TACAAATACATACTAAGGGTTTCTTATATGCTCAACACATGAGCGAAACCCTATAGGAACCCTAATTCCC
TTATCTGGGAACTACTCACACATTATTATGGAGAAACTCGAGCTTGTCGATCGACTCTAGCTAGAGGATC
GATCCGAACCCCAGAGTCCCGCTCAGAAGAACTCGTCAAGAAGGCGATAGAAGGCGATGCGCTGCGAATC
GGGAGCGGCGATACCGTAAAGCACGAGGAAGCGGTCAGCCCATTCGCCGCCAAGTTCTTCAGCAATATCA
CGGGTAGCCAACGCTATGTCCTGATAGCGGTCCGCCACACCCAGCCGGCCACAGTCGATGAATCCAGAAA
AGCGGCCATTTTCCACCATGATATTCGGCAAGCAGGCATCGCCATGTGTCACGACGAGATCCTCGCCGTC
GGGCATGCGCGCCTTGAGCCTGGCGAACAGTTCGGCTGGCGCGAGCCCCTGATGTTCTTCGTCCAGATCA
TCCTGATCGACAAGACCGGCTTCCATCCGAGTACGTGCTCGCTCGATGCGATGTTTCGCTTGGTGGTCGA
ATGGGCAGGTAGCCGGATCAAGCGTATGCAGCCGCCGCATTGCATCAGCCATGATGGATACTTTCTCGGC
AGGAGCAAGGTGAGATGACAGGAGATCCTGCCCCGGCACTTCGCCCAATAGCAGCCAGTCCCTTCCCGCT
TCAGTGACAACGTCGAGCACAGCTGCGCAAGGAACGCCCGTCGTGGCCAGCCACGATAGCCGCGCTGCCT
CGTCCTGGAGTTCATTCAGGGCACCGGACAGGTCGGTCTTGACAAAAAGAACCGGGCGCCCCTGCGCTGA
CAGCCGAAACACGGCGGCATCAGAGCAGCCGATTGTCTGTTGTGCCCAGTCATAGCCGAATAGCCTCTCC
ACCCAAGCGGCCGGAGAACCTGCGTGCAATCCATCTTGTTCAATCCCCATGGTCGATCGACAGATCTGCG
AAAGCTCGAGAGAGATAGATTTGTAGAGAGAGACTGGTGATTTCAGCGTGTCCTCTCCAAATGAAATGAA
CTTCCTTATATAGAGGAAGGGTCTTGCGAAGGATAGTGGGATTGTGCGTCATCCCTTACGTCAGTGGAGA
TATCACATCAATCCACTTGCTTTGAAGACGTGGTTGGAACGTCTTCTTTTTCCACGATGCTCCTCGTGGG
TGGGGGTCCATCTTTGGGACCACTGTCGGCAGAGGCATCTTGAACGATAGCCTTTCCTTTATCGCAATGA
TGGCATTTGTAGGTGCCACCTTCCTTTTCTACTGTCCTTTTGATGAAGTGACAGATAGCTGGGCAATGGA
ATCCGAGGAGGTTTCCCGATATTACCCTTTGTTGAAAAGTCTCAATAGCCCTTTGGTCTTCTGAGACTGT
ATCTTTGATATTCTTGGAGTAGACGAGAGTGTCGTGCTCCACCATGTTCACATCAATCCACTTGCTTTGA
AGACGTGGTTGGAACGTCTTCTTTTTCCACGATGCTCCTCGTGGGTGGGGGTCCATCTTTGGGACCACTG
TCGGCAGAGGCATCTTGAACGATAGCCTTTCCTTTATCGCAATGATGGCATTTGTAGGTGCCACCTTCCT
TTTCTACTGTCCTTTTGATGAAGTGACAGATAGCTGGGCAATGGAATCCGAGGAGGTTTCCCGATATTAC
CCTTTGTTGAAAAGTCTCAATAGCCCTTTGGTCTTCTGAGACTGTATCTTTGATATTCTTGGAGTAGACG
AGAGTGTCGTGCTCCACCATGTTGGCAAGCTGCTCTAGCCAATACGCAAACCGCCTCTCCCCGCGCGTTG
GCCGATTCATTAATGCAGCTGGCACGACAGGTTTCCCGACTGGAAAGCGGGCAGTGAGCGCAACGCAATT
AATGTGAGTTAGCTCACTCATTAGGCACCCCAGGCTTTACACTTTATGCTTCCGGCTCGTATGTTGTGTG
GAATTGTGAGCGGATAACAATTTCACACAGGAAACAGCTATGACATGATTACGAATTCGAGCTCAAAGTT
TAACGCGTTAGCAGAAGGCATGTTGTTGTGACTCCGAGGGGTTGCCTCAAACTCTATCTTATAACCGGCG
TGGAGGCATGGAGGCAGGGGTATTTTGGTCATTTTAATAGATAGTGGAAAATGACGTGGAATTTACTTAA
AGACGAAGTCTTTGCGACAAGGGGGGGCCCACGCCGAATTTAATATTACCGGCGTGGCCCCCCCTTATCG
CGAGTGCTTTAGCACGAGCGGTCCAGATTTAAAGTAGAAAATTTCCCGCCCACTAGGGTTAAAGGTGTTC
ACACTATAAAAGCATATACGATGTGATGGTATTTGATGGAGCGTATATTGTATCAGGTATTTCCGTTGGA
TACGAATTATTCGTACGACCCTCGGTACCGATCAAAAGCAGGTGACAAGTTTGTACAAAAAAGCTGAACG
AGAAACGTAAAATGATATAAATATCAATATATTAAATTAGATTTTGCATAAAAAACAGACTACATAATAC
TGTAAAACACAACATATCCAGTCACTATGGCGGCCGCATTAGGCACCCCAGGCTTTACACTTTATGCTTC
CGGCTCGTATAATGTGTGGATTTTGAGTTAGGATCCGTCGAGATTTTCAGGAGCTAAGGAAGCTAAAATG
GAGAAAAAAATCACTGGATATACCACCGTTGATATATCCCAATGGCATCGTAAAGAACATTTTGAGGCAT
TTCAGTCAGTCGCTCAATGTACCTATAACCAGACCGTTCAGCTGGATATTACGGCCTTTTTAAAGACCGT
AAAGAAAAATAAGCACAAGTTTTATCCGGCCTTTATTCACATTCTTGCCCGCCTGATGAATGCTCATCCG
GAATTCCGTATGGCAATGAAAGACGGTGAGCTGGTGATATGGGATAGTGTTCACCCTTGTTACACCGTTT
TCCATGAGCAAACTGAAACGTTTTCATCGCTCTGGAGTGAATACCACGACGATTTCCGGCAGTTTCTACA
CATATATTCGCAAGATGTGGCGTGTTACGGTGAAAACCTGGCCTATTTCCCTAAAGGGTTTATTGAGAAT
ATGTTTTTCGTCTCAGCCAATCCCTGGGTGAGTTTCACCAGTTTTGATTTAAACGTGGCCAATATGGACA
ACTTCTTCGCCCCCGTTTTCACCATGGGCAAATATTATACGCAAGGCGACAAGGTGCTGATGCCGCTGGC
GATTCAGGTTCATCATGCCGTTTGTGATGGCTTCCATGTCGGCAGAATGCTTAATGAATTACAACAGTAC
TGCGATGAGTGGCAGGCGGGGCGTAATCTAGAGGATCCGGCTTACTAAAAGCCAGATAACAGTATGCGTA
TTTGCGCGCTGATTTTTGCGGTATAAGAATATATACTGATATGTATACCCGAAGTATGTCAAAAAGAGGT
ATGCTATGAAGCAGCGTATTACAGTGACAGTTGACAGCGACAGCTATCAGTTGCTCAAGGCATATATGAT
GTCAATATCTCCGGTCTGGTAAGCACAACCATGCAGAATGAAGCCCGTCGTCTGCGTGCCGAACGCTGGA
AAGCGGAAAATCAGGAAGGGATGGCTGAGGTCGCCCGGTTTATTGAAATGAACGGCTCTTTTGCTGACGA
GAACAGGGGCTGGTGAAATGCAGTTTAAGGTTTACACCTATAAAAGAGAGAGCCGTTATCGTCTGTTTGT
GGATGTACAGAGTGATATTATTGACACGCCCGGGCGACGGATGGTGATCCCCCTGGCCAGTGCACGTCTG
CTGTCAGATAAAGTCCCCCGTGAACTTTACCCGGTGGTGCATATCGGGGATGAAAGCTGGCGCATGATGA
CCACCGATATGGCCAGTGTGCCGGTCTCCGTTATCGGGGAAGAAGTGGCTGATCTCAGCCACCGCGAAAA
TGACATCAAAAACGCCATTAACCTGATGTTCTGGGGAATATAAATGTCAGGCTCCCTTATACACAGCCAG
TCTGCAGGTCGACCATAGTGACTGGATATGTTGTGTTTTACAGTATTATGTAGTCTGTTTTTTATGCAAA
ATCTAATTTAATATATTGATATTTATATCATTTTACGTTTCTCGTTCAGCTTTCTTGTACAAAGTGGTCA
CCTGCAAAAAGTGTTTGATCGCCGGCGGTACCGAGTGTACTTCAAGTCAGTGGGAAATCAATAAAATGAT
TATTTTATGAATATATTTCATTGTGCAAGTAGATAGAAATTACATATGTTACATAACACACGAAATAAAC
AAAAAAAGACAATCCAAAAACAAACACCCCAAAAAAAATAATCACTTTAGATAAACTCGTATGAGGAGAG
GCACGTTCAGTGACTCGACGATTCCCGAGCAAAAAAAGTCTCCCCGTCACACATGTAGTGGGTGACGCAA
TTATCTTTAAAGTAATCCTTCTGTTGACTTGTCATTGATAACATCCAGTCTTCGTCAGGATTGCAAAGAA
TTATAGAAGGGATCCCACCTTTTATTTTCTTCTTTTTTCCATATTTAGGGTTGACAGTGAAATCAGACTG
GCAACCTATTAATTGCTTCCACAATGGGACGAACTTGAAGGGGATGTCGTCGATGATATTATAGGTGGCG
TGTTCATCGTAGTTGGTGAAATCGATGGTACCGTTCCAATAGTTGTGTCGTCCGAGACTTCTAGCCCAGG
TGGTCTTTCCGGTACGAGTTGGTCCGCAGATGTAGAGGCTGGGGTGTCGGATTCCATTCCTTCCATTGTC
CTTGTTAAATCGGCCATCCATTCAAGGTCAGATTGAGCTTGTTGGTATGAGACAGGATGTATGTAAGTAT
AAGCGTCTATGCTTACATGGTATAGATGGGTTTCCCTCCAGGAGTGTAGATCTTCGTGGCAGCGAAGATC
TGATTCTGTGAAGGGCGACACATACGGTTCAGGTTGTGGAGGGAATAATTTGTTGGCTGAATATTCCAGC
CATTGAAGCTTTGTTGCCCATTCATGAGGGAATTCTTCCTTGATCATGTCAAGATATTCCTCCTTAGACG
TTGCAGTCTGGATAATAGTTCTCCATCGTGCGTCAGATTTGCGAGGAGAAACCTTATGATCTCGGAAATC
TCCTCTGGTTTTAATATCTCCGTCCTTTGATATGTAATCAAGGACTTGTTTAGAGTTTCTAGCTGGCTGG
ATATTAGGGTGATTTCCTTCAAAATCGAAAAAAGAAGGATCCCTAATACAAGGTTTTTTATCAAGCTGGA
GAAGAGCATGATAGTGGGTAGTGCCATCTTGATGAAGCTCAGAAGCAACACCAAGGAAGAAAATAAGAAA
AGGTGTGAGTTTCTCCCAGAGAAACTGGAATAAATCATCTCTTTGAGATGAGCACTTGGGATAGGTAAGG
AAAACATATTTAGATTGGAGTCTGAAGTTCTTACTAGCAGAAGGCATGTTGTTGTGACTCCGAGGGGTTG
CCTCAAACTCTATCTTATAACCGGCGTGGAGGCATGGAGGCAGGGGTATTTTGGTCATTTTAATAGATAG
TGGAAAATGACGTGGAATTTACTTAAAGACGAAGTCTTTGCGACAAGGGGGGGCCCACGCCGAATTTAAT
ATTACCGGCGTGGCCCCCCCTTATCGCGAGTGCTTTAGCACGAGCGGTCCAGATTTAAAGTAGAAAATTT
CCCGCCCACTAGGGTTAAAGGTGTTCACACTATAAAAGCATATACGATGTGATGGTATTTGATGGAGCGT
ATATTGTATCAGGTATTTCCGTTGGATACGAATTATTCGTACGACCCTCATAGTTTAAACTATCAGTGTT
TGACAGGATATATTGGCGGGTAAACCTAAGAGAAAAGAGCGTTTATTAGAATAATCGGATATTTAAAAGG
GCGTGAAAAGGTTTATCCGTTCGTCCATTTGTATGTGCATGCCAACCACAGGGTTCCCCTCGGGATCAAA
GTACTTTGATCCAACCCCTCCGCTGCTATAGTGCAGTCGGCTTCTGACGTTCAGTGCAGCCGTCTTCTGA
AAACGACATGTCGCACAAGTCCTAAGTTACGCGACAGGCTGCCGCCCTGCCCTTTTCCTGGCGTTTTCTT
GTCGCGTGTTTTAGTCGCATAAAGTAGAATACTTGCGACTAGAACCGGAGACATTACGCCATGAACAAGA
GCGCCGCCGCTGGCCTGCTGGGCTATGCCCGCGTCAGCACCGACGACCAGGACTTGACCAACCAACGGGC
CGAACTGCACGCGGCCGGCTGCACCAAGCTGTTTTCCGAGAAGATCACCGGCACCAGGCGCGACCGCCCG
GAGCTGGCCAGGATGCTTGACCACCTACGCCCTGGCGACGTTGTGACAGTGACCAGGCTAGACCGCCTGG
CCCGCAGCACCCGCGACCTACTGGACATTGCCGAGCGCATCCAGGAGGCCGGCGCGGGCCTGCGTAGCCT
GGCAGAGCCGTGGGCCGACACCACCACGCCGGCCGGCCGCATGGTGTTGACCGTGTTCGCCGGCATTGCC
GAGTTCGAGCGTTCCCTAATCATCGACCGCACCCGGAGCGGGCGCGAGGCCGCCAAGGCCCGAGGCGTGA
AGTTTGGCCCCCGCCCTACCCTCACCCCGGCACAGATCGCGCACGCCCGCGAGCTGATCGACCAGGAAGG
CCGCACCGTGAAAGAGGCGGCTGCACTGCTTGGCGTGCATCGCTCGACCCTGTACCGCGCACTTGAGCGC
AGCGAGGAAGTGACGCCCACCGAGGCCAGGCGGCGCGGTGCCTTCCGTGAGGACGCATTGACCGAGGCCG
ACGCCCTGGCGGCCGCCGAGAATGAACGCCAAGAGGAACAAGCATGAAACCGCACCAGGACGGCCAGGAC
GAACCGTTTTTCATTACCGAAGAGATCGAGGCGGAGATGATCGCGGCCGGGTACGTGTTCGAGCCGCCCG
CGCACGGCTCAACCGTGCGGCTGCATGAAATCCTGGCCGGTTTGTCTGATGCCAAGCTGGCGGCCTGGCC
GGCCAGCTTGGCCGCTGAAGAAACCGAGCGCCGCCGTCTAAAAAGGTGATGTGTATTTGAGTAAAACAGC
TTGCGTCATGCGGTCGCTGCGTATATGATGCGATGAGTAAATAAACAAATACGCAAGGGGAACGCATGAA
GGTTATCGCTGTACTTAACCAGAAAGGCGGGTCAGGCAAGACGACCATCGCAACCCATCTAGCCCGCGCC
CTGCAACTCGCCGGGGCCGATGTTCTGTTAGTCGATTCCGATCCCCAGGGCAGTGCCCGCGATTGGGCGG
CCGTGCGGGAAGATCAACCGCTAACCGTTGTCGGCATCGACCGCCCGACGATTGACCGCGACGTGAAGGC
CATCGGCCGGCGCGACTTCGTAGTGATCGACGGAGCGCCCCAGGCGGCGGACTTGGCTGTGTCCGCGATC
AAGGCAGCCGACTTCGTGCTGATTCCGGTGCAGCCAAGCCCTTACGACATATGGGCCACCGCCGACCTGG
TGGAGCTGGTTAAGCAGCGCATTGAGGTCACGGATGGAAGGCTACAAGCGGCCTTTGTCGTGTCGCGGGC
GATCAAAGGCACGCGCATCGGCGGTGAGGTTGCCGAGGCGCTGGCCGGGTACGAGCTGCCCATTCTTGAG
TCCCGTATCACGCAGCGCGTGAGCTACCCAGGCACTGCCGCCGCCGGCACAACCGTTCTTGAATCAGAAC
CCGAGGGCGACGCTGCCCGCGAGGTCCAGGCGCTGGCCGCTGAAATTAAATCAAAACTCATTTGAGTTAA
TGAGGTAAAGAGAAAATGAGCAAAAGCACAAACACGCTAAGTGCCGGCCGTCCGAGCGCACGCAGCAGCA
AGGCTGCAACGTTGGCCAGCCTGGCAGACACGCCAGCCATGAAGCGGGTCAACTTTCAGTTGCCGGCGGA
GGATCACACCAAGCTGAAGATGTACGCGGTACGCCAAGGCAAGACCATTACCGAGCTGCTATCTGAATAC
ATCGCGCAGCTACCAGAGTAAATGAGCAAATGAATAAATGAGTAGATGAATTTTAGCGGCTAAAGGAGGC
GGCATGGAAAATCAAGAACAACCAGGCACCGACGCCGTGGAATGCCCCATGTGTGGAGGAACGGGCGGTT
GGCCAGGCGTAAGCGGCTGGGTTGCCTGCCGGCCCTGCAATGGCACTGGAACCCCCAAGCCCGAGGAATC
GGCGTGAGCGGTCGCAAACCATCCGGCCCGGTACAAATCGGCGCGGCGCTGGGTGATGACCTGGTGGAGA
AGTTGAAGGCCGCGCAGGCCGCCCAGCGGCAACGCATCGAGGCAGAAGCACGCCCCGGTGAATCGTGGCA
AGCGGCCGCTGATCGAATCCGCAAAGAATCCCGGCAACCGCCGGCAGCCGGTGCGCCGTCGATTAGGAAG
CCGCCCAAGGGCGACGAGCAACCAGATTTTTTCGTTCCGATGCTCTATGACGTGGGCACCCGCGATAGTC
GCAGCATCATGGACGTGGCCGTTTTCCGTCTGTCGAAGCGTGACCGACGAGCTGGCGAGGTGATCCGCTA
CGAGCTTCCAGACGGGCACGTAGAGGTTTCCGCAGGGCCGGCCGGCATGGCCAGTGTGTGGGATTACGAC
CTGGTACTGATGGCGGTTTCCCATCTAACCGAATCCATGAACCGATACCGGGAAGGGAAGGGAGACAAGC
CCGGCCGCGTGTTCCGTCCACACGTTGCGGACGTACTCAAGTTCTGCCGGCGAGCCGATGGCGGAAAGCA
GAAAGACGACCTGGTAGAAACCTGCATTCGGTTAAACACCACGCACGTTGCCATGCAGCGTACGAAGAAG
GCCAAGAACGGCCGCCTGGTGACGGTATCCGAGGGTGAAGCCTTGATTAGCCGCTACAAGATCGTAAAGA
GCGAAACCGGGCGGCCGGAGTACATCGAGATCGAGCTAGCTGATTGGATGTACCGCGAGATCACAGAAGG
CAAGAACCCGGACGTGCTGACGGTTCACCCCGATTACTTTTTGATCGATCCCGGCATCGGCCGTTTTCTC
TACCGCCTGGCACGCCGCGCCGCAGGCAAGGCAGAAGCCAGATGGTTGTTCAAGACGATCTACGAACGCA
GTGGCAGCGCCGGAGAGTTCAAGAAGTTCTGTTTCACCGTGCGCAAGCTGATCGGGTCAAATGACCTGCC
GGAGTACGATTTGAAGGAGGAGGCGGGGCAGGCTGGCCCGATCCTAGTCATGCGCTACCGCAACCTGATC
GAGGGCGAAGCATCCGCCGGTTCCTAATGTACGGAGCAGATGCTAGGGCAAATTGCCCTAGCAGGGGAAA
AAGGTCGAAAAGGCCTCTTTCCTGTGGATAGCACGTACATTGGGAACCCAAAGCCGTACATTGGGAACCG
GAACCCGTACATTGGGAACCCAAAGCCGTACATTGGGAACCGGTCACACATGTAAGTGACTGATATAAAA
GAGAAAAAAGGCGATTTTTCCGCCTAAAACTCTTTAAAACTTATTAAAACTCTTAAAACCCGCCTGGCCT
GTGCATAACTGTCTGGCCAGCGCACAGCCCAAGAGCTGCAAAAAGCGCCTACCCTTCGGTCGCTGCGCTC
CCTACGCCCCGCCGCTTCGCGTCGGCCTATCGCGGCCGCTGGCCGCTCAAAAATGGCTGGCCTACGGCCA
GGCAATCTACCAGGGCGCGGACAAGCCGCGCCGTCGCCACTCGACCGCCGGCGCCCACATCAAGGCACCC
TGCCTCGCGCGTTTCGGTGATGACGGTGAAAACCTCTGACACATGCAGCTCCCGGAAACGGTCACAGCTT
GTCTGTAAGCGGATGCCGGGAGCAGACAAGCCCGTCAGGGCGCGTCAGCGGGTGTTGGCGGGTGTCGGGG
CGCAGCCATGACCCAGTCACGTAGCGATAGCGGAGTGTATACTGGCTTAACTATGCGGCATCAGAGCAGA
TTGTACTGAGAGTGCACCATATGCGGTGTGAAATACCGCACAGATGCGTAAGGAGAAAATACCGCATCAG
GCCCTCTTCCGCTTCCTCGCTCACTGACTCGCTGCGCTCGGTCGTTCGGCTGCGGCGAGCGGTATCAGCT
CACTCAAAGGCGGTAATACGGTTATCCACAGAATCAGGGGATAACGCAGGAAAGAACATGTGAGCAAAAG
GCCAGCAAAAGGCCAGGAACCGTAAAAAGGCCGCGTTGCTGGCGTTTTTCCATAGGCTCCGCCCCCCTGA
CGAGCATCACAAAAATCGACGCTCAAGTCAGAGGTGGCGAAACCCGACAGGACTATAAAGATACCAGGCG
TTTCCCCCTGGAAGCTCCCTCGTGCGCTCTCCTGTTCCGACCCTGCCGCTTACCGGATACCTGTCCGCCT
TTCTCCCTTCGGGAAGCGTGGCGCTTTCTCATAGCTCACGCTGTAGGTATCTCAGTTCGGTGTAGGTCGT
TCGCTCCAAGCTGGGCTGTGTGCACGAACCCCCCGTTCAGCCCGACCGCTGCGCCTTATCCGGTAACTAT
CGTCTTGAGTCCAACCCGGTAAGACACGACTTATCGCCACTGGCAGCAGCCACTGGTAACAGGATTAGCA
GAGCGAGGTAT
Features (pLannotate 1.2.2; 27 found; start..end, strand, type, name):
    291..1085    -  CDS            KanR: aminoglycoside phosphotransferase; aphA-3; confers resistance to kanamycin
   1510..1534    +  misc_feature   LB T-DNA repeat: left border repeat from nopaline C58 T-DNA
   1612..1786    -  polyA_signal   CaMV poly(A) signal: cauliflower mosaic virus polyadenylation signal
   1843..2635    -  CDS            NeoR/KanR (fragment): aminoglycoside phosphotransferase from Tn5; aph(3')-II (or nptII); confers resistance to neomycin, kanamycin, and G418 (Geneticin®)
   2703..3379    -  promoter       CaMV 35S promoter (enhanced): cauliflower mosaic virus 35S promoter with a duplicated enhancer region
   3469..3557    +  CDS            lacI (fragment): lac repressor; lacI; The lac repressor binds to the lac operator to inhibit transcription in E. coli. This inhibition can be relieved by adding lactose or isopropyl-β-D-thiogalactopyranoside (IPTG).
   3570..3591    +  protein_bind   CAP binding site: CAP binding activates transcription in the presence of cAMP. E. coli catabolite activator protein
   3606..3636    +  promoter       lac promoter: promoter for the E. coli lac operon
   3640..3662    +  protein_bind   lac operator (fragment): The lac repressor binds to the lac operator to inhibit transcription in E. coli. This inhibition can be relieved by adding lactose or isopropyl-β-D-thiogalactopyranoside (IPTG). lac repressor encoded by lacI
   4026..4082    +  CDS            MP_BEYDV (fragment): Protein inferred from homology: Swiss-Prot protein existence level 3. Involved in the viral transport within, and between cells. From Bean yellow dwarf virus (BeYDV).
   4105..4229    +  protein_bind   attR1: mutant version of attR; recombination site for the Gateway® LR reaction LR Clonase™
   4254..4284    +  promoter       lac UV5 promoter: E. coli lac promoter with an "up" mutation
   4308..4337    +  promoter       cat promoter (fragment): promoter of the E. coli cat gene encoding chloramphenicol acetyltransferase
   4338..5018    +  CDS            CmR: chloramphenicol acetyltransferase confers resistance to chloramphenicol
   5175..5333    +  CDS            ccdA (fragment): CCDA_ECO57 - Also known as H, letA. Experimental evidence at protein level: Swiss-Prot protein existence level 1. Antitoxin component of a type II toxin-antitoxin (TA) system which inhibits the post-segregational killing (PSK) of plasmid-free cells, also referred to as a plasmid addiction system. Binds to and blocks the activity of CcdB; will also remove bound CcdB protein from the CcdB-GyrA complex by forming a CcdA-CcdB complex, a process termed rejuvenation. Functions as a transcriptional corepressor for the ccdAB operon, repression also requires CcdB (By similarity). From Escherichia coli
   5338..5643    +  CDS            ccdB: CcdB, a bacterial toxin that poisons DNA gyrase; ccdB; Plasmids containing the ccdB gene cannot be propagated in standard E. coli strains.
   5684..5808    -  protein_bind   attR2: mutant version of attR; recombination site for the Gateway® LR reaction LR Clonase™
   6242..7117    -  CDS            REPA_BEYDV: Experimental evidence at protein level: Swiss-Prot protein existence level 1. Implicated in enhancement of V-sense gene expression. Acts a an inhibitor of C-sense gene transcription. From Bean yellow dwarf virus (BeYDV).
   7412..7468    +  CDS            MP_BEYDV (fragment): Protein inferred from homology: Swiss-Prot protein existence level 3. Involved in the viral transport within, and between cells. From Bean yellow dwarf virus (BeYDV).
   7491..7515    +  misc_feature   RB T-DNA repeat: right border repeat from nopaline C58 T-DNA
   7855..8256    +  CDS            Y4CG_SINFN (fragment): Protein inferred from homology: Swiss-Prot protein existence level 3. From Sinorhizobium fredii (strain NBRC 101917 / NGR234).
   8816..9445    +  CDS            pVS1 StaA: stability protein from the Pseudomonas plasmid pVS1 (Heeb et al., 2000)
   9874..10947   +  CDS            pVS1 RepA: replication protein from the Pseudomonas plasmid pVS1 (Heeb et al., 2000)
  11013..11207   +  rep_origin     pVS1 oriV: origin of replication for the Pseudomonas plasmid pVS1 (Heeb et al., 2000)
  11410..11449   +  CDS            rop (fragment): Rop protein, which maintains plasmids at low copy number; rop
  11551..11691   +  misc_feature   bom: basis of mobility region from pBR322
  11877..204     -  rep_origin     ori (across the origin): high-copy-number ColE1/pMB1/pBR322/pUC origin of replication
