[The description below was written by a language model from this plasmid's Addgene catalogue record and pLannotate feature annotations shown in this document.]
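Description:
pTRANS_221 is an empty pCAMBIA-derived binary T-DNA vector for plant transformation, serving as a destination backbone in a modular plant genome-engineering toolkit. It carries two replication systems: a high-copy ColE1/pMB1-type origin with the pBR322 bom region for E. coli, and the pVS1 oriV with its RepA replication and StaA stability genes, the standard arrangement for maintenance in Agrobacterium. Bacterial selection is by kanamycin through an aphA-3 aminoglycoside phosphotransferase located outside the T-DNA. The depositor notes that BsaI, Esp3I and SapI sites were removed from the backbone, which suits it to Type IIS (Golden Gate-style) assembly.

Between the nopaline-type left and right border repeats, the T-DNA holds a plant selection cassette, nptII driven by the enhanced (duplicated-enhancer) CaMV 35S promoter and ended by the CaMV polyadenylation signal, conferring kanamycin resistance on transformed plant cells. The rest of the T-DNA is a bean yellow dwarf virus (BeYDV) replicon. Two short repeated BeYDV segments (annotated as movement-protein fragments) flank the region and probably mark the duplicated viral intergenic sequences, and a BeYDV replication-associated protein (RepA) coding region lies between them, though the feature table does not annotate the viral intergenic regions themselves. In such geminiviral designs, the viral replication proteins release and amplify the flanked DNA as a circular replicon in plant cells, raising the copy number of the cargo.

The cargo position currently holds a placeholder cassette of chloramphenicol acetyltransferase and the ccdB gyrase toxin, bounded by attR1 and attR2 sites. It provides counter-selection when replaced by assembled modules, and explains why the empty vector must be grown in a ccdB-tolerant strain. No insert is present, and the user supplies the expression units.
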