Addgene plasmid #91115: pTRANS_221
Purpose: (Empty Backbone) Transformation, Type: T-DNA, Plant Selection: 2x35S:npt II, Viral Replication: BeYDV
Depositing lab: Daniel Voytas. Depositing organization: University of Minnesota. Publication: A multi-purpose toolkit to enable advanced genome engineering in plants. Cermak T, Curtin SJ, Gil-Humanes J, Cegan R, Kono TJY, Konecna E, Belanto JJ, Starker CG, Mathre JW, Greenstein RL, Voytas DF. Plant Cell. 2017 May 18. pii: tpc.00922.2016. doi: 10.1105/tpc.16.00922. PubMed 28522548.
Backbone
  Vector backbone: pCAMBIA
  Vector type: Plant Expression
  Selectable markers: Kanamycin
Growth in bacteria
  Bacterial resistance: Kanamycin, 50 μg/mL
  Growth temperature: 37°C
  Growth strain: ccdB Survival
  Copy number: High Copy
Gene/Insert
  Gene/Insert name: None
Terms and licenses: Academic/Nonprofit Terms; Industry Terms: Not Available to Industry
Depositor comments: BsaI, Esp3I and SapI sites removed from the backbone
How to cite: pTRANS_221 was a gift from Daniel Voytas (Addgene plasmid # 91115 ; http://n2t.net/addgene:91115 ; RRID:Addgene_91115)
